Addgene plasmid #138562: VRQR variant
Purpose: Expresses human codon-optimized SpCas9-VRQR and blasticidin resistance: EFS promoter-VRQR-NLS-FLAG-P2A-BSD
Depositing lab: Hyongbum Kim. Depositing organization: Yonsei University Health System. Publication: Prediction of the sequence-specific cleavage activity of Cas9 variants. Kim N, Kim HK, Lee S, Seo JH, Choi JW, Park J, Min S, Yoon S, Cho SR, Kim HH. Nat Biotechnol. 2020 Nov;38(11):1328-1336. doi: 10.1038/s41587-020-0537-9. Epub 2020 Jun 8. PubMed 32514125.
Backbone
  Vector backbone: pFUGW
  Total vector size (bp): 12859
  Vector type: Mammalian Expression, Lentiviral, CRISPR
  Selectable markers: Blasticidin
Growth in bacteria
  Bacterial resistance: Ampicillin, 100 μg/mL
  Growth temperature: 37°C
  Growth strain: NEB Stable
  Copy number: High Copy
Gene/Insert
  Gene/Insert name: VRQR (alt name: VRQR variant)
  Species: Synthetic
  Insert size (bp): 4641
  Mutation: D1135V, G1218R, R1335Q, T1337R
  Promoter: EFS
  Tag / fusion protein: NLS (C terminal on insert); FLAG (C terminal on insert); BSD (C terminal on insert)
  Cloning method: Gibson Cloning
  Sequencing primers: 5′ 5' - ggtcttgaaaggagtgggaattgg - 3'; 3′ 5' - CAGGTCGCTTGTCGCCTCC - 3'
Terms and licenses: Academic/Nonprofit Terms; Industry Terms: Not Available to Industry
How to cite: VRQR variant was a gift from Hyongbum Kim (Addgene plasmid # 138562 ; http://n2t.net/addgene:138562 ; RRID:Addgene_138562)
