[The description below was written by a language model from this plasmid's Addgene catalogue record and pLannotate feature annotations shown in this document.]
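Description:
VRQR variant is a lentiviral transfer plasmid built on the pFUGW backbone for expressing an engineered Streptococcus pyogenes Cas9 in mammalian cells. It is listed at about 12.9 kb and is maintained in E. coli as a high-copy plasmid through a ColE1/pUC-type origin with ampicillin selection. The backbone also carries an f1 origin and an SV40 promoter/origin plus EM7-driven bleomycin/Zeocin resistance cassette, which lies outside the viral genome.

The viral portion begins with a CMV enhancer/promoter fused to a truncated HIV-1 5' LTR, which drives genomic RNA production in packaging cells. This is followed by the Ψ packaging signal with a gag fragment, the RRE for Rev-dependent nuclear export, and the cPPT/CTS element. The downstream LTR, also annotated as a truncated LTR, is followed by a bGH polyadenylation signal. Between these elements, the short EF-1α core (EFS) promoter drives a human codon-optimized SpCas9 carrying the D1135V, G1218R, R1335Q and T1337R substitutions. Together these define the VRQR variant, generally known for altered PAM recognition. According to the catalogue entry, the Cas9 is followed at its C terminus by an NLS and a FLAG tag, then by a P2A peptide and blasticidin S deaminase. A single transcript therefore yields separate Cas9 and resistance proteins. The NLS, FLAG and P2A are not individually annotated in the feature table, although an unannotated gap between Cas9 and BSD is consistent with them. A WPRE downstream of BSD enhances transcript expression.

No guide RNA cassette is annotated, so the guide must be supplied separately. The construct suits the generation of blasticidin-selected cells stably expressing Cas9-VRQR, and the associated publication concerns predicting the sequence-specific cleavage activity of Cas9 variants.
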