Features (pLannotate 1.2.2; 35 found; start..end, strand, type, name):
     43..143     +  CDS            Rev (fragment): human immunodeficiency virus 1 (HIV-1) Rev protein; rev; enhances nuclear export of unspliced and incompletely spliced viral mRNAs
    193..310     +  misc_feature   cPPT/CTS: central polypurine tract and central termination sequence of HIV-1
    359..377     +  CDS            small t antigen (fragment): SV40 (simian virus 40) small t antigen
    403..614     +  promoter       EF-1α core promoter: core promoter for human elongation factor EF-1α
    639..2357    +  CDS            Cas9(N): N-terminal portion of Streptococcus pyogenes Cas9 (Zetsche et al., 2015)
   2244..4742    +  CDS            Cas9(C): C-terminal portion of Streptococcus pyogenes Cas9 (Zetsche et al., 2015)
   4881..5279    +  CDS            BSD: blasticidin S deaminase; Aspergillus terreus BSD; confers resistance to blasticidin
   5280..5301    +  misc_feature   MCS (fragment): pBluescript multiple cloning site
   5304..5892    +  misc_feature   WPRE: woodchuck hepatitis virus posttranscriptional regulatory element
   5829..6410    +  CDS            nef (fragment): NEF_HV1H2 - Experimental evidence at protein level: Swiss-Prot protein existence level 1. Extracellular Nef protein targets CD4(+) T-lymphocytes for apoptosis by interacting with CXCR4 surface receptors. From Human immunodeficiency virus type 1 group M subtype B (isolate HXB2) (HIV-1).
   6417..6597    +  LTR            5' LTR (truncated): truncated 5' long terminal repeat (LTR) from HIV-1
   6629..6853    +  polyA_signal   bGH poly(A) signal: bovine growth hormone polyadenylation signal
   6857..6878    +  promoter       SV40 promoter (fragment): SV40 enhancer and early promoter
   6899..7327    +  rep_origin     f1 ori (sequence partly withheld): f1 bacteriophage origin of replication; arrow indicates direction of (+) strand synthesis
   7354..7425    +  promoter       SV40 promoter (fragment): SV40 enhancer and early promoter
   7426..7497    +  promoter       SV40 promoter (fragment): SV40 enhancer and early promoter
   7501..7635    +  rep_origin     SV40 ori: SV40 origin of replication
   7697..7744    +  promoter       EM7 promoter: synthetic bacterial promoter&nbsp
   7763..8137    +  CDS            BleoR: antibiotic-binding protein; Sh ble from Streptoalloteichus hindustanus; confers resistance to bleomycin, phleomycin, and Zeocin™
   8147..8272    +  CDS            ble (fragment): BLE_KLEPN - Experimental evidence at protein level: Swiss-Prot protein existence level 1. Binding protein with a strong affinity to the bleomycin family of antibiotics. Binds to CL990; an antimitotic-antibiotic compound. From Klebsiella pneumoniae.
   8267..8388    +  polyA_signal   SV40 poly(A) signal: SV40 polyadenylation signal
   8459..8481    -  protein_bind   lac operator (fragment): The lac repressor binds to the lac operator to inhibit transcription in E. coli. This inhibition can be relieved by adding lactose or isopropyl-β-D-thiogalactopyranoside (IPTG). lac repressor encoded by lacI
   8485..8515    -  promoter       lac promoter: promoter for the E. coli lac operon
   8530..8551    -  protein_bind   CAP binding site: CAP binding activates transcription in the presence of cAMP. E. coli catabolite activator protein
   8564..8656    -  CDS            lacI (fragment): lac repressor; lacI; The lac repressor binds to the lac operator to inhibit transcription in E. coli. This inhibition can be relieved by adding lactose or isopropyl-β-D-thiogalactopyranoside (IPTG).
   8839..9427    -  rep_origin     ori: high-copy-number ColE1/pMB1/pBR322/pUC origin of replication
   9598..10458   -  CDS            AmpR: β-lactamase; bla; confers resistance to ampicillin, carbenicillin, and related antibiotics
  10459..10563   -  promoter       AmpR promoter: bla
  10622..10674   -  misc_feature   bom (fragment): basis of mobility region from pBR322
  10829..11208   +  enhancer       CMV enhancer: human cytomegalovirus immediate early enhancer
  11209..11408   +  promoter       CMV promoter: human cytomegalovirus (CMV) immediate early promoter
  11426..11606   +  LTR            5' LTR (truncated): truncated 5' long terminal repeat (LTR) from HIV-1
  11653..11778   +  misc_feature   HIV-1 Ψ: packaging signal of human immunodeficiency virus type 1
  11762..12125   +  CDS            HIV-1 gag (fragment): gag protein from human immunodeficiency virus 1; gag
  12271..12504   +  misc_feature   RRE: The Rev response element (RRE) of HIV-1 allows for Rev-dependent mRNA export from the nucleus to the cytoplasm.
>Addgene plasmid #138562 | VRQR variant | addgene full sequence | sequence record 274786 | Addgene NGS Result
GTGAATAGAGTTAGGCAGGGATATTCACCATTATCGTTTCAGACCCACCTCCCAACCCCGAGGGGACCCG
ACAGGCCCGAAGGAATAGAAGAAGAAGGTGGAGAGAGAGACAGAGACAGATCCATTCGATTAGTGAACGG
ATCGGCACTGCGTGCGCCAATTCTGCAGACAAATGGCAGTATTCATCCACAATTTTAAAAGAAAAGGGGG
GATTGGGGGGTACAGTGCAGGGGAAAGAATAGTAGACATAATAGCAACAGACATACAAACTAAAGAATTA
CAAAAACAAATTACAAAAATTCAAAATTTTCGGGTTTATTACAGGGACAGCAGAGATCCAGTTTGGTTAA
TTAGCTAGCTAGGTCTTGAAAGGAGTGGGAATTGGCTCCGGTGCCCGTCAGTGGGCAGAGCGCACATCGC
CCACAGTCCCCGAGAAGTTGGGGGGAGGGGTCGGCAATTGATCCGGTGCCTAGAGAAGGTGGCGCGGGGT
AAACTGGGAAAGTGATGTCGTGTACTGGCTCCGCCTTTTTCCCGAGGGTGGGGGAGAACCGTATATAAGT
GCAGTAGTCGCCGTGAACGTTCTTTTTCGCAACGGGTTTGCCGCCAGAACACAGGACCGGTTCTAGAGCG
CTGCCACCATGGACAAGAAGTACAGCATCGGCCTGGACATCGGCACCAACTCTGTGGGCTGGGCCGTGAT
CACCGACGAGTACAAGGTGCCCAGCAAGAAATTCAAGGTGCTGGGCAACACCGACCGGCACAGCATCAAG
AAGAACCTGATCGGAGCCCTGCTGTTCGACAGCGGCGAAACAGCCGAGGCCACCCGGCTGAAGAGAACCG
CCAGAAGAAGATACACCAGACGGAAGAACCGGATCTGCTATCTGCAAGAGATCTTCAGCAACGAGATGGC
CAAGGTGGACGACAGCTTCTTCCACAGACTGGAAGAGTCCTTCCTGGTGGAAGAGGATAAGAAGCACGAG
CGGCACCCCATCTTCGGCAACATCGTGGACGAGGTGGCCTACCACGAGAAGTACCCCACCATCTACCACC
TGAGAAAGAAACTGGTGGACAGCACCGACAAGGCCGACCTGCGGCTGATCTATCTGGCCCTGGCCCACAT
GATCAAGTTCCGGGGCCACTTCCTGATCGAGGGCGACCTGAACCCCGACAACAGCGACGTGGACAAGCTG
TTCATCCAGCTGGTGCAGACCTACAACCAGCTGTTCGAGGAAAACCCCATCAACGCCAGCGGCGTGGACG
CCAAGGCCATCCTGTCTGCCAGACTGAGCAAGAGCAGACGGCTGGAAAATCTGATCGCCCAGCTGCCCGG
CGAGAAGAAGAATGGCCTGTTCGGAAACCTGATTGCCCTGAGCCTGGGCCTGACCCCCAACTTCAAGAGC
AACTTCGACCTGGCCGAGGATGCCAAACTGCAGCTGAGCAAGGACACCTACGACGACGACCTGGACAACC
TGCTGGCCCAGATCGGCGACCAGTACGCCGACCTGTTTCTGGCCGCCAAGAACCTGTCCGACGCCATCCT
GCTGAGCGACATCCTGAGAGTGAACACCGAGATCACCAAGGCCCCCCTGAGCGCCTCTATGATCAAGAGA
TACGACGAGCACCACCAGGACCTGACCCTGCTGAAAGCTCTCGTGCGGCAGCAGCTGCCTGAGAAGTACA
AAGAGATTTTCTTCGACCAGAGCAAGAACGGCTACGCCGGCTACATTGACGGCGGAGCCAGCCAGGAAGA
GTTCTACAAGTTCATCAAGCCCATCCTGGAAAAGATGGACGGCACCGAGGAACTGCTCGTGAAGCTGAAC
AGAGAGGACCTGCTGCGGAAGCAGCGGACCTTCGACAACGGCAGCATCCCCCACCAGATCCACCTGGGAG
AGCTGCACGCCATTCTGCGGCGGCAGGAAGATTTTTACCCATTCCTGAAGGACAACCGGGAAAAGATCGA
GAAGATCCTGACCTTCCGCATCCCCTACTACGTGGGCCCTCTGGCCAGGGGAAACAGCAGATTCGCCTGG
ATGACCAGAAAGAGCGAGGAAACCATCACCCCCTGGAACTTCGAGGAAGTGGTGGACAAGGGCGCTTCCG
CCCAGAGCTTCATCGAGCGGATGACCAACTTCGATAAGAACCTGCCCAACGAGAAGGTGCTGCCCAAGCA
CAGCCTGCTGTACGAGTACTTCACCGTGTATAACGAGCTGACCAAAGTGAAATACGTGACCGAGGGAATG
AGAAAGCCCGCCTTCCTGAGCGGCGAGCAGAAAAAGGCCATCGTGGACCTGCTGTTCAAGACCAACCGGA
AAGTGACCGTGAAGCAGCTGAAAGAGGACTACTTCAAGAAAATCGAGTGCTTCGACTCCGTGGAAATCTC
CGGCGTGGAAGATCGGTTCAACGCCTCCCTGGGCACATACCACGATCTGCTGAAAATTATCAAGGACAAG
GACTTCCTGGACAATGAGGAAAACGAGGACATTCTGGAAGATATCGTGCTGACCCTGACACTGTTTGAGG
ACAGAGAGATGATCGAGGAACGGCTGAAAACCTATGCCCACCTGTTCGACGACAAAGTGATGAAGCAGCT
GAAGCGGCGGAGATACACCGGCTGGGGCAGGCTGAGCCGGAAGCTGATCAACGGCATCCGGGACAAGCAG
TCCGGCAAGACAATCCTGGATTTCCTGAAGTCCGACGGCTTCGCCAACAGAAACTTCATGCAGCTGATCC
ACGACGACAGCCTGACCTTTAAAGAGGACATCCAGAAAGCCCAGGTGTCCGGCCAGGGCGATAGCCTGCA
CGAGCACATTGCCAATCTGGCCGGCAGCCCCGCCATTAAGAAGGGCATCCTGCAGACAGTGAAGGTGGTG
GACGAGCTCGTGAAAGTGATGGGCCGGCACAAGCCCGAGAACATCGTGATCGAAATGGCCAGAGAGAACC
AGACCACCCAGAAGGGACAGAAGAACAGCCGCGAGAGAATGAAGCGGATCGAAGAGGGCATCAAAGAGCT
GGGCAGCCAGATCCTGAAAGAACACCCCGTGGAAAACACCCAGCTGCAGAACGAGAAGCTGTACCTGTAC
TACCTGCAGAATGGGCGGGATATGTACGTGGACCAGGAACTGGACATCAACCGGCTGTCCGACTACGATG
TGGACCATATCGTGCCTCAGAGCTTTCTGAAGGACGACTCCATCGACAACAAGGTGCTGACCAGAAGCGA
CAAGAACCGGGGCAAGAGCGACAACGTGCCCTCCGAAGAGGTCGTGAAGAAGATGAAGAACTACTGGCGG
CAGCTGCTGAACGCCAAGCTGATTACCCAGAGAAAGTTCGACAATCTGACCAAGGCCGAGAGAGGCGGCC
TGAGCGAACTGGATAAGGCCGGCTTCATCAAGAGACAGCTGGTGGAAACCCGGCAGATCACAAAGCACGT
GGCACAGATCCTGGACTCCCGGATGAACACTAAGTACGACGAGAATGACAAGCTGATCCGGGAAGTGAAA
GTGATCACCCTGAAGTCCAAGCTGGTGTCCGATTTCCGGAAGGATTTCCAGTTTTACAAAGTGCGCGAGA
TCAACAACTACCACCACGCCCACGACGCCTACCTGAACGCCGTCGTGGGAACCGCCCTGATCAAAAAGTA
CCCTAAGCTGGAAAGCGAGTTCGTGTACGGCGACTACAAGGTGTACGACGTGCGGAAGATGATCGCCAAG
AGCGAGCAGGAAATCGGCAAGGCTACCGCCAAGTACTTCTTCTACAGCAACATCATGAACTTTTTCAAGA
CCGAGATTACCCTGGCCAACGGCGAGATCCGGAAGCGGCCTCTGATCGAGACAAACGGCGAAACCGGGGA
GATCGTGTGGGATAAGGGCCGGGATTTTGCCACCGTGCGGAAAGTGCTGAGCATGCCCCAAGTGAATATC
GTGAAAAAGACCGAGGTGCAGACAGGCGGCTTCAGCAAAGAGTCTATCCTGCCCAAGAGGAACAGCGATA
AGCTGATCGCCAGAAAGAAGGACTGGGACCCTAAGAAGTACGGCGGCTTCGTGAGCCCCACCGTGGCCTA
TTCTGTGCTGGTGGTGGCCAAAGTGGAAAAGGGCAAGTCCAAGAAACTGAAGAGTGTGAAAGAGCTACTG
GGGATCACCATCATGGAAAGAAGCAGCTTCGAGAAGAATCCCATCGACTTTCTGGAAGCCAAGGGCTACA
AAGAAGTGAAAAAGGACCTGATCATCAAGCTGCCTAAGTACTCCCTGTTCGAGCTGGAAAACGGCCGGAA
GAGAATGCTGGCCTCTGCCCGGGAACTGCAGAAGGGAAACGAACTGGCCCTGCCCTCCAAATATGTGAAC
TTCCTGTACCTGGCCAGCCACTATGAGAAGCTGAAGGGCTCCCCCGAGGATAATGAGCAGAAACAGCTGT
TTGTGGAACAGCACAAGCACTACCTGGACGAGATCATCGAGCAGATCAGCGAGTTCTCCAAGAGAGTGAT
CCTGGCCGACGCTAATCTGGACAAAGTGCTGTCCGCCTACAACAAGCACCGGGATAAGCCCATCAGAGAG
CAGGCCGAGAATATCATCCACCTGTTTACCCTGACCAATCTGGGAGCCCCTGCCGCCTTCAAGTACTTTG
ACACCACCATCGACCGGAAGCAGTACCGGAGCACCAAAGAGGTGCTGGACGCCACCCTGATCCACCAGAG
CATCACCGGCCTGTACGAGACACGGATCGACCTGTCTCAGCTGGGAGGCGACAAGCGACCTGCCGCCACA
AAGAAGGCTGGACAGGCTAAGAAGAAGAAAGATTACAAAGACGATGACGATAAGGGATCCGGCGCAACAA
ACTTCTCTCTGCTGAAACAAGCCGGAGATGTCGAAGAGAATCCTGGACCGATGGCCAAGCCTTTGTCTCA
AGAAGAATCCACCCTCATTGAAAGAGCAACGGCTACAATCAACAGCATCCCCATCTCTGAAGACTACAGC
GTCGCCAGCGCAGCTCTCTCTAGCGACGGCCGCATCTTCACTGGTGTCAATGTATATCATTTTACTGGGG
GACCTTGTGCAGAACTCGTGGTGCTGGGCACTGCTGCTGCTGCGGCAGCTGGCAACCTGACTTGTATCGT
CGCGATCGGAAATGAGAACAGGGGCATCTTGAGCCCCTGCGGACGGTGCCGACAGGTGCTTCTCGATCTG
CATCCTGGGATCAAAGCCATAGTGAAGGACAGTGATGGACAGCCGACGGCAGTTGGGATTCGTGAATTGC
TGCCCTCTGGTTATGTGTGGGAGGGCTAAGAATTCGATATCAAGCTTATCGGTAATCAACCTCTGGATTA
CAAAATTTGTGAAAGATTGACTGGTATTCTTAACTATGTTGCTCCTTTTACGCTATGTGGATACGCTGCT
TTAATGCCTTTGTATCATGCTATTGCTTCCCGTATGGCTTTCATTTTCTCCTCCTTGTATAAATCCTGGT
TGCTGTCTCTTTATGAGGAGTTGTGGCCCGTTGTCAGGCAACGTGGCGTGGTGTGCACTGTGTTTGCTGA
CGCAACCCCCACTGGTTGGGGCATTGCCACCACCTGTCAGCTCCTTTCCGGGACTTTCGCTTTCCCCCTC
CCTATTGCCACGGCGGAACTCATCGCCGCCTGCCTTGCCCGCTGCTGGACAGGGGCTCGGCTGTTGGGCA
CTGACAATTCCGTGGTGTTGTCGGGGAAATCATCGTCCTTTCCTTGGCTGCTCGCCTGTGTTGCCACCTG
GATTCTGCGCGGGACGTCCTTCTGCTACGTCCCTTCGGCCCTCAATCCAGCGGACCTTCCTTCCCGCGGC
CTGCTGCCGGCTCTGCGGCCTCTTCCGCGTCTTCGCCTTCGCCCTCAGACGAGTCGGATCTCCCTTTGGG
CCGCCTCCCCGCATCGATACCGTCGACCTCGAGACCTAGAAAAACATGGAGCAATCACAAGTAGCAATAC
AGCAGCTACCAATGCTGATTGTGCCTGGCTAGAAGCACAAGAGGAGGAGGAGGTGGGTTTTCCAGTCACA
CCTCAGGTACCTTTAAGACCAATGACTTACAAGGCAGCTGTAGATCTTAGCCACTTTTTAAAAGAAAAGG
GGGGACTGGAAGGGCTAATTCACTCCCAACGAAGACAAGATATCCTTGATCTGTGGATCTACCACACACA
AGGCTACTTCCCTGATTGGCAGAACTACACACCAGGGCCAGGGATCAGATATCCACTGACCTTTGGATGG
TGCTACAAGCTAGTACCAGTTGAGCAAGAGAAGGTAGAAGAAGCCAATGAAGGAGAGAACACCCGCTTGT
TACACCCTGTGAGCCTGCATGGGATGGATGACCCGGAGAGAGAAGTATTAGAGTGGAGGTTTGACAGCCG
CCTAGCATTTCATCACATGGCCCGAGAGCTGCATCCGGACTGTACTGGGTCTCTCTGGTTAGACCAGATC
TGAGCCTGGGAGCTCTCTGGCTAACTAGGGAACCCACTGCTTAAGCCTCAATAAAGCTTGCCTTGAGTGC
TTCAAGTAGTGTGTGCCCGTCTGTTGTGTGACTCTGGTAACTAGAGATCCCTCAGACCCTTTTAGTCAGT
GTGGAAAATCTCTAGCAGGGCCCGTTTAAACCCGCTGATCAGCCTCGACTGTGCCTTCTAGTTGCCAGCC
ATCTGTTGTTTGCCCCTCCCCCGTGCCTTCCTTGACCCTGGAAGGTGCCACTCCCACTGTCCTTTCCTAA
TAAAATGAGGAAATTGCATCGCATTGTCTGAGTAGGTGTCATTCTATTCTGGGGGGTGGGGTGGGGCAGG
ACAGCAAGGGGGAGGATTGGGAAGACAATAGCAGGCATGCTGGGGATGCGGTGGGCTCTATGGCTTCTGA
GGCGGAAAGAACCAGCTGGGGCTCTAGGGGGTATCCCC
[124 nt withheld, positions 6899-7022]
C
[91 nt withheld, positions 7024-7114]
A
[49 nt withheld, positions 7116-7164]
CCTTTGACGTTGGAGTCCACGTTCTTT
[37 nt withheld, positions 7192-7228]
ACCCTATCTCGGTCTATTCTTTTGATTTATAAGGGATTTTGCCGATTTCGGCCTATTGGTTAAAAAATGA
GCTGATTTAACAAAAATTTAACGCGAATTAATTCTGTGGAATGTGTGTCAGTTAGGGTGTGGAAAGTCCC
CAGGCTCCCCAGCAGGCAGAAGTATGCAAAGCATGCATCTCAATTAGTCAGCAACCAGGTGTGGAAAGTC
CCCAGGCTCCCCAGCAGGCAGAAGTATGCAAAGCATGCATCTCAATTAGTCAGCAACCATAGTCCCGCCC
CTAACTCCGCCCAGTTCCGCCCATTCTCCGCCCCATGGCTGACTAATTTTTTTTATTTATGCAGAGGCCG
AGGCCGCCTCTGCCTCTGAGCTATTCCAGAAGTAGTGAGGAGGCTTTTTTGGAGGCCTAGGCTTTTGCAA
AAAGCTCCCGGGAGCTTGTATATCCATTTTCGGATCTGATCAGCACGTGTTGACAATTAATCATCGGCAT
AGTATATCGGCATAGTATAATACGACAAGGTGAGGAACTAAACCATGGCCAAGTTGACCAGTGCCGTTCC
GGTGCTCACCGCGCGCGACGTCGCCGGAGCGGTCGAGTTCTGGACCGACCGGCTCGGGTTCTCCCGGGAC
TTCGTGGAGGACGACTTCGCCGGTGTGGTCCGGGACGACGTGACCCTGTTCATCAGCGCGGTCCAGGACC
AGGTGGTGCCGGACAACACCCTGGCCTGGGTGTGGGTGCGCGGCCTGGACGAGCTGTACGCCGAGTGGTC
GGAGGTCGTGTCCACGAACTTCCGGGACGCCTCCGGGCCGGCCATGACCGAGATCGGCGAGCAGCCGTGG
GGGCGGGAGTTCGCCCTGCGCGACCCGGCCGGCAACTGCGTGCACTTCGTGGCCGAGGAGCAGGACTGAC
ACGTGCTACGAGATTTCGATTCCACCGCCGCCTTCTATGAAAGGTTGGGCTTCGGAATCGTTTTCCGGGA
CGCCGGCTGGATGATCCTCCAGCGCGGGGATCTCATGCTGGAGTTCTTCGCCCACCCCAACTTGTTTATT
GCAGCTTATAATGGTTACAAATAAAGCAATAGCATCACAAATTTCACAAATAAAGCATTTTTTTCACTGC
ATTCTAGTTGTGGTTTGTCCAAACTCATCAATGTATCTTATCATGTCTGTATACCGTCGACCTCTAGCTA
GAGCTTGGCGTAATCATGGTCATAGCTGTTTCCTGTGTGAAATTGTTATCCGCTCACAATTCCACACAAC
ATACGAGCCGGAAGCATAAAGTGTAAAGCCTGGGGTGCCTAATGAGTGAGCTAACTCACATTAATTGCGT
TGCGCTCACTGCCCGCTTTCCAGTCGGGAAACCTGTCGTGCCAGCTGCATTAATGAATCGGCCAACGCGC
GGGGAGAGGCGGTTTGCGTATTGGGCGCTCTTCCGCTTCCTCGCTCACTGACTCGCTGCGCTCGGTCGTT
CGGCTGCGGCGAGCGGTATCAGCTCACTCAAAGGCGGTAATACGGTTATCCACAGAATCAGGGGATAACG
CAGGAAAGAACATGTGAGCAAAAGGCCAGCAAAAGGCCAGGAACCGTAAAAAGGCCGCGTTGCTGGCGTT
TTTCCATAGGCTCCGCCCCCCTGACGAGCATCACAAAAATCGACGCTCAAGTCAGAGGTGGCGAAACCCG
ACAGGACTATAAAGATACCAGGCGTTTCCCCCTGGAAGCTCCCTCGTGCGCTCTCCTGTTCCGACCCTGC
CGCTTACCGGATACCTGTCCGCCTTTCTCCCTTCGGGAAGCGTGGCGCTTTCTCATAGCTCACGCTGTAG
GTATCTCAGTTCGGTGTAGGTCGTTCGCTCCAAGCTGGGCTGTGTGCACGAACCCCCCGTTCAGCCCGAC
CGCTGCGCCTTATCCGGTAACTATCGTCTTGAGTCCAACCCGGTAAGACACGACTTATCGCCACTGGCAG
CAGCCACTGGTAACAGGATTAGCAGAGCGAGGTATGTAGGCGGTGCTACAGAGTTCTTGAAGTGGTGGCC
TAACTACGGCTACACTAGAAGAACAGTATTTGGTATCTGCGCTCTGCTGAAGCCAGTTACCTTCGGAAAA
AGAGTTGGTAGCTCTTGATCCGGCAAACAAACCACCGCTGGTAGCGGTGGTTTTTTTGTTTGCAAGCAGC
AGATTACGCGCAGAAAAAAAGGATCTCAAGAAGATCCTTTGATCTTTTCTACGGGGTCTGACGCTCAGTG
GAACGAAAACTCACGTTAAGGGATTTTGGTCATGAGATTATCAAAAAGGATCTTCACCTAGATCCTTTTA
AATTAAAAATGAAGTTTTAAATCAATCTAAAGTATATATGAGTAAACTTGGTCTGACAGTTACCAATGCT
TAATCAGTGAGGCACCTATCTCAGCGATCTGTCTATTTCGTTCATCCATAGTTGCCTGACTCCCCGTCGT
GTAGATAACTACGATACGGGAGGGCTTACCATCTGGCCCCAGTGCTGCAATGATACCGCGAGACCCACGC
TCACCGGCTCCAGATTTATCAGCAATAAACCAGCCAGCCGGAAGGGCCGAGCGCAGAAGTGGTCCTGCAA
CTTTATCCGCCTCCATCCAGTCTATTAATTGTTGCCGGGAAGCTAGAGTAAGTAGTTCGCCAGTTAATAG
TTTGCGCAACGTTGTTGCCATTGCTACAGGCATCGTGGTGTCACGCTCGTCGTTTGGTATGGCTTCATTC
AGCTCCGGTTCCCAACGATCAAGGCGAGTTACATGATCCCCCATGTTGTGCAAAAAAGCGGTTAGCTCCT
TCGGTCCTCCGATCGTTGTCAGAAGTAAGTTGGCCGCAGTGTTATCACTCATGGTTATGGCAGCACTGCA
TAATTCTCTTACTGTCATGCCATCCGTAAGATGCTTTTCTGTGACTGGTGAGTACTCAACCAAGTCATTC
TGAGAATAGTGTATGCGGCGACCGAGTTGCTCTTGCCCGGCGTCAATACGGGATAATACCGCGCCACATA
GCAGAACTTTAAAAGTGCTCATCATTGGAAAACGTTCTTCGGGGCGAAAACTCTCAAGGATCTTACCGCT
GTTGAGATCCAGTTCGATGTAACCCACTCGTGCACCCAACTGATCTTCAGCATCTTTTACTTTCACCAGC
GTTTCTGGGTGAGCAAAAACAGGAAGGCAAAATGCCGCAAAAAAGGGAATAAGGGCGACACGGAAATGTT
GAATACTCATACTCTTCCTTTTTCAATATTATTGAAGCATTTATCAGGGTTATTGTCTCATGAGCGGATA
CATATTTGAATGTATTTAGAAAAATAAACAAATAGGGGTTCCGCGCACATTTCCCCGAAAAGTGCCACCT
GACGTCGACGGATCGGGAGATCTCCCGATCCCCTATGGTGCACTCTCAGTACAATCTGCTCTGATGCCGC
ATAGTTAAGCCAGTATCTGCTCCCTGCTTGTGTGTTGGAGGTCGCTGAGTAGTGCGCGAGCAAAATTTAA
GCTACAACAAGGCAAGGCTTGACCGACAATTGCATGAAGAATCTGCTTAGGGTTAGGCGTTTTGCGCTGC
TTCGCGATGTACGGGCCAGATATACGCGTTGACATTGATTATTGACTAGTTATTAATAGTAATCAATTAC
GGGGTCATTAGTTCATAGCCCATATATGGAGTTCCGCGTTACATAACTTACGGTAAATGGCCCGCCTGGC
TGACCGCCCAACGACCCCCGCCCATTGACGTCAATAATGACGTATGTTCCCATAGTAACGCCAATAGGGA
CTTTCCATTGACGTCAATGGGTGGAGTATTTACGGTAAACTGCCCACTTGGCAGTACATCAAGTGTATCA
TATGCCAAGTACGCCCCCTATTGACGTCAATGACGGTAAATGGCCCGCCTGGCATTATGCCCAGTACATG
ACCTTATGGGACTTTCCTACTTGGCAGTACATCTACGTATTAGTCATCGCTATTACCATGGTGATGCGGT
TTTGGCAGTACATCAATGGGCGTGGATAGCGGTTTGACTCACGGGGATTTCCAAGTCTCCACCCCATTGA
CGTCAATGGGAGTTTGTTTTGGCACCAAAATCAACGGGACTTTCCAAAATGTCGTAACAACTCCGCCCCA
TTGACGCAAATGGGCGGTAGGCGTGTACGGTGGGAGGTCTATATAAGCAGCGCGTTTTGCCTGTACTGGG
TCTCTCTGGTTAGACCAGATCTGAGCCTGGGAGCTCTCTGGCTAACTAGGGAACCCACTGCTTAAGCCTC
AATAAAGCTTGCCTTGAGTGCTTCAAGTAGTGTGTGCCCGTCTGTTGTGTGACTCTGGTAACTAGAGATC
CCTCAGACCCTTTTAGTCAGTGTGGAAAATCTCTAGCAGTGGCGCCCGAACAGGGACTTGAAAGCGAAAG
GGAAACCAGAGGAGCTCTCTCGACGCAGGACTCGGCTTGCTGAAGCGCGCACGGCAAGAGGCGAGGGGCG
GCGACTGGTGAGTACGCCAAAAATTTTGACTAGCGGAGGCTAGAAGGAGAGAGATGGGTGCGAGAGCGTC
AGTATTAAGCGGGGGAGAATTAGATCGCGATGGGAAAAAATTCGGTTAAGGCCAGGGGGAAAGAAAAAAT
ATAAATTAAAACATATAGTATGGGCAAGCAGGGAGCTAGAACGATTCGCAGTTAATCCTGGCCTGTTAGA
AACATCAGAAGGCTGTAGACAAATACTGGGACAGCTACAACCATCCCTTCAGACAGGATCAGAAGAACTT
AGATCATTATATAATACAGTAGCAACCCTCTATTGTGTGCATCAAAGGATAGAGATAAAAGACACCAAGG
AAGCTTTAGACAAGATAGAGGAAGAGCAAAACAAAAGTAAGACCACCGCACAGCAAGCGGCCGCTGATCT
TCAGACCTGGAGGAGGAGATATGAGGGACAATTGGAGAAGTGAATTATATAAATATAAAGTAGTAAAAAT
TGAACCATTAGGAGTAGCACCCACCAAGGCAAAGAGAAGAGTGGTGCAGAGAGAAAAAAGAGCAGTGGGA
ATAGGAGCTTTGTTCCTTGGGTTCTTGGGAGCAGCAGGAAGCACTATGGGCGCAGCGTCAATGACGCTGA
CGGTACAGGCCAGACAATTATTGTCTGGTATAGTGCAGCAGCAGAACAATTTGCTGAGGGCTATTGAGGC
GCAACAGCATCTGTTGCAACTCACAGTCTGGGGCATCAAGCAGCTCCAGGCAAGAATCCTGGCTGTGGAA
AGATACCTAAAGGATCAACAGCTCCTGGGGATTTGGGGTTGCTCTGGAAAACTCATTTGCACCACTGCTG
TGCCTTGGAATGCTAGTTGGAGTAATAAATCTCTGGAACAGATTTGGAATCACACGACCTGGATGGAGTG
GGACAGAGAAATTAACAATTACACAAGCTTAATACACTCCTTAATTGAAGAATCGCAAAACCAGCAAGAA
AAGAATGAACAAGAATTATTGGAATTAGATAAATGGGCAAGTTTGTGGAATTGGTTTAACATAACAAATT
GGCTGTGGTATATAAAATTATTCATAATGATAGTAGGAGGCTTGGTAGGTTTAAGAATAGTTTTTGCTGT
ACTTTCTATA
